Addgene plasmid #199220: pUt-mNF-GFP
Purpose: LPUtopia-7 matching RMCE donor plasmid with GFP Negative-Feedback circuit (mNF-GFP). Use BlastR for positive selection and HSV-TK for negative selection.
Depositing lab: Gabor Balazsi. Depositing organization: Stony Brook University. Publication: Nonmonotone invasion landscape by noise-aware control of metastasis activator levels. Wan Y, Cohen J, Szenk M, Farquhar KS, Coraci D, Krzyszton R, Azukas J, Van Nest N, Smashnov A, Chern YJ, De Martino D, Nguyen LC, Bien H, Bravo-Cordero JJ, Chan CH, Rosner MR, Balazsi G. Nat Chem Biol. 2023 Jul;19(7):887-899. doi: 10.1038/s41589-023-01344-z. Epub 2023 May 25. PubMed 37231268.
Backbone
  Vector backbone: pDN-D2irTN2AG5kwh
  Backbone manufacturer: Balazsi Lab
  Backbone size w/o insert (bp): 5090
  Total vector size (bp): 7546
  Vector type: Mammalian Expression
  Selectable markers: Blasticidin
Growth in bacteria
  Bacterial resistance: Blasticidin, 100 μg/mL
  Growth temperature: 37°C
  Growth strain: DH5alpha
  Copy number: High Copy
Gene/Insert
  Gene/Insert name: hTetR::P2A::EGFP (alt name: Tetracycline Repressor codon-optimized for human)
  Species: Synthetic
  Insert size (bp): 1425
  Promoter: CMV D2ir promoter
  Tag / fusion protein: EGFP (C terminal on insert)
  Cloning method: Gibson Cloning
  Sequencing primers: 5′ ATGGGTTCTAGACTGGACAA; 3′ TAAGCCGCAATCAACCTCTG
Terms and licenses: Academic/Nonprofit Terms; Industry Terms: Not Available to Industry
How to cite: pUt-mNF-GFP was a gift from Gabor Balazsi (Addgene plasmid # 199220 ; http://n2t.net/addgene:199220 ; RRID:Addgene_199220)
