[The description below was written by a language model from this plasmid's Addgene catalogue record and pLannotate feature annotations shown in this document.]
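Description:
pUt-mNF-GFP is a mammalian expression plasmid built on the pDN-D2irTN2AG5kwh backbone. It serves as a donor for recombinase-mediated cassette exchange (RMCE) into the matching LPUtopia-7 landing pad. It replicates in E. coli from a high-copy ColE1/pUC-type origin. Unusually, blasticidin is the selective agent in both bacteria and mammalian cells. The bsr blasticidin deaminase gene sits downstream of a CMV enhancer/truncated CMV promoter, with short bacterial promoter elements (tac fragment, T7) immediately upstream of the coding sequence, and it ends in a β-globin polyadenylation signal. The catalogue lists about 7.5 kb, while both sequence records are close to 7.7 kb and agree apart from a one-base offset.

The payload is a synthetic negative-feedback gene circuit, mNF-GFP. A CMV enhancer/promoter carrying tet operator sites (the "D2ir" promoter) is followed by a rabbit β-globin intron and drives a human codon-optimised Tet repressor joined through a P2A peptide to EGFP, with a WPRE and bGH polyadenylation signal at the 3′ end. The automated annotation labels the repressor region as an rtTA3 fragment with an SV40 NLS, which probably reflects the TetR portion these proteins share rather than a transactivator. Because TetR represses its own promoter, expression is self-limiting, and EGFP reports circuit output. A tetracycline-class inducer would be expected to tune this output, although the record does not name one.

A PGK promoter-driven HSV thymidine kinase cassette lies next to the bacterial origin. It allows negative selection with nucleoside analogues against unwanted integrants, while blasticidin selects positively for integrants. Only one FRT site is annotated, and the record does not state which second recombination site is used for the exchange.
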