Features (pLannotate 1.2.2; 27 found; start..end, strand, type, name):
    273..497     +  polyA_signal   bGH poly(A) signal: bovine growth hormone polyadenylation signal
    501..522     +  promoter       SV40 promoter (fragment): SV40 enhancer and early promoter
    543..592     +  rep_origin     f1 ori (fragment): f1 bacteriophage origin of replication; arrow indicates direction of (+) strand synthesis
    632..1026    -  polyA_signal   β-globin poly(A): human β-globin polyadenylation signal
   1038..1457    -  CDS            bsr: BSR_BACCE - Experimental evidence at protein level: Swiss-Prot protein existence level 1. Catalyzes the deamination of the cytosine moiety of the antibiotics blasticidin S, cytomycin and acetylblasticidin S. From Bacillus cereus.
   1467..1485    -  promoter       T7 promoter: promoter for bacteriophage T7 RNA polymerase
   1505..1523    -  promoter       tac promoter (fragment): strong E. coli promoter; hybrid between the trp and lac UV5 promoters
   1570..1621    -  promoter       CMVd2 promoter: truncated human cytomegalovirus (CMV) immediate early promoter that yields moderately reduced expression relative to the full-length promoter
   1684..1701    +  promoter       CMV promoter (fragment): human cytomegalovirus (CMV) immediate early promoter
   1774..2077    -  enhancer       CMV enhancer: human cytomegalovirus immediate early enhancer
   2121..2168    +  protein_bind   FRT: FLP-mediated recombination occurs in the 8-bp core sequence TCTAGAAA (Turan and Bode, 2011). FLP recombinase from the Saccharomyces cerevisiae 2μ plasmid
   2180..2768    -  rep_origin     ori: high-copy-number ColE1/pMB1/pBR322/pUC origin of replication
   2801..3300    +  promoter       PGK promoter: mouse phosphoglycerate kinase 1 promoter
   3341..3380    +  5'UTR          HSV TK 5'-UTR: 5' untranslated region from the herpes simplex virus thymidine kinase gene
   3398..4525    +  CDS            TK: KITH_HHV11 - Experimental evidence at protein level: Swiss-Prot protein existence level 1. Catalyzes the transfer of the gamma-phospho group of ATP to thymidine to generate dTMP in the salvage pathway of pyrimidine synthesis. The dTMP serves as a substrate for DNA polymerase during viral DNA replication. Allows the virus to be reactivated and to grow in non-proliferative cells lacking a high concentration of phosphorylated nucleic acid precursors. From Human herpesvirus 1 (strain 17) (HHV-1) (Human herpes simplex virus 1). Used in molecular biology as a selectable marker to identify transfecte
   4570..4618    +  polyA_signal   HSV TK poly(A) signal: herpes simplex virus thymidine kinase polyadenylation signal (Cole and Stacy, 1985)
   4696..5075    +  enhancer       CMV enhancer: human cytomegalovirus immediate early enhancer
   5076..5274    +  promoter       CMV promoter: human cytomegalovirus (CMV) immediate early promoter
   5273..5294    +  promoter       PLtetO-1 promoter (fragment): modified phage lambda PL promoter with tet operator sites (Lutz and Bujard, 1997)
   5300..5319    +  promoter       tight TRE promoter (fragment): Tet-responsive promoter PTight, consisting of seven tet operator sequences followed by the minimal CMV promoter
   5386..5410    +  misc_feature   MCS (fragment): pUC18/19 multiple cloning site
   5411..5471    +  promoter       SV40 promoter (fragment): SV40 early promoter
   5502..6074    +  intron         β-globin intron: intron from rabbit β-globin gene
   6098..6717    +  CDS            rtTA3 (fragment): reverse tetracycline transactivator 3 activates expression from Tet-responsive promoters in the presence of doxycycline
   6716..6734    +  CDS            SV40 NLS (fragment): nuclear localization signal of SV40 (simian virus 40) large T antigen
   6800..7519    +  CDS            EGFP: the original enhanced GFP (Yang et al., 1996) mammalian codon-optimized
   7525..229     +  misc_feature   WPRE (across the origin): woodchuck hepatitis virus posttranscriptional regulatory element
>Addgene plasmid #199220 | pUt-mNF-GFP | depositor full sequence | sequence record 391952 | pUt-mNF-GFP sequence 7684 bps
TGTCTCTTTATGAGGAGTTGTGGCCCGTTGTCAGGCAACGTGGCGTGGTGTGCACTGTGTTTGCTGACGC
AACCCCCACTGGTTGGGGCATTGCCACCACCTGTCAGCTCCTTTCCGGGACTTTCGCTTTCCCCCTCCCT
ATTGCCACGGCGGAACTCATCGCCGCCTGCCTTGCCCGCTGCTGGACAGGGGCTCGGCTGTTGGGCACTG
ACAATTCCGTGGTGTTGTCCTCGAGTCTAGAGGGCCCGTTTAAACCCGCTGATCAGCCTCGACTGTGCCT
TCTAGTTGCCAGCCATCTGTTGTTTGCCCCTCCCCCGTGCCTTCCTTGACCCTGGAAGGTGCCACTCCCA
CTGTCCTTTCCTAATAAAATGAGGAAATTGCATCGCATTGTCTGAGTAGGTGTCATTCTATTCTGGGGGG
TGGGGTGGGGCAGGACAGCAAGGGGGAGGATTGGGAAGACAATAGCAGGCATGCTGGGGATGCGGTGGGC
TCTATGGCTTCTGAGGCGGAAAGAACCAGCTGGGGCTCTAGGGGGTATCCCCACGCGCCCTGTAGCGGCG
CATTAAGCGCGGCGGGTGTGGTGGTTACGCGCTAAAGCAAGTAAAACCTCTACAAATGTGGTATGGAATT
CTAAAATACAGCATAGCAAAACTTTAACCTCCAAATCAAGCCTCTACTTGAATCCTTTTCTGAGGGATGA
ATAAGGCATAGGCATCAGGGGCTGTTGCCAATGTGCATTAGCTGTTTGCAGCCTCACCTTCTTTCATGGA
GTTTAAGATATAGTGTATTTTCCCAAGGTTTGAACTAGCTCTTCATTTCTTTATGTTTTAAATGCACTGA
CCTCCCACATTCCCTTTTTAGTAAAATATTCAGAAATAATTTAAATACATCATTGCAATGAAAATAAATG
TTTTTTATTAGGCAGAATCCAGATGCTCAAGGCCCTTCATAATATCCCCCAGTTTAGTAGTTGGACTTAG
GGAACAAAGGAACCTTTAATAGAAATTGGACAGCAAGAAAGCGAGCTTCTAGCTTTAGTTCCTGGTGTAC
TTGAGGGGGATGAGTTCCTCAATGGTGGTTTTGACCAGCTTGCCATTCATCTCAATGAGCACAAAGCAGT
CAGGAGCATAGTCAGAGATGAGCTCTCTGCACATGCCACAGGGGCTGACCACCCTGATGGATCTGTCCAC
CTCATCAGAGTAGGGGTGCCTGACAGCCACAATGGTGTCAAAGTCCTTCTGCCCGTTGCTCACAGCAGAC
CCAATGGCAATGGCTTCAGCACAGACAGTGACCCTGCCAATGTAGGCCTCAATGTGGACAGCAGAGATGA
TCTCCCCAGTCTTGGTCCTGATGGCCGCCCCGACATGGTGCTTGTTGTCCTCATAGAGCATGGTGATCTT
CTCAGTGGCGACCTCCACCAGCTCCAGATCCTGCTGAGAGATGTTGAAGGTCTTCATGGTGGCCCTCCTA
TAGTGAGTCGTATTATACTATGCCGATATACTATGCCGATGATTAATTGTCAAAACAGCGTGGATGGCGT
CTCCAGCTTATCTGACGGTTCACTAAACGAGCTCTGCTTATATAGACCTCCCACCGTACACGCCTACCGC
CCATTTGCGTCAATGGGGCGGAGTTGTTACGACATTTTGGAAAGTCCCGTTGATTTACTAGTCAAAACAA
ACTCCCATTGACGTCAATGGGGTGGAGACTTGGAAATCCCCGTGAGTCAAACCGCTATCCACGCCCATTG
ATGTACTGCCAAAACCGCATCATCATGGTAATAGCGATGACTAATACGTAGATGTACTGCCAAGTAGGAA
AGTCCCATAAGGTCATGTACTGGGCATAATGCCAGGCGGGCCATTTACCGTCATTGACGTCAATAGGGGG
CGTACTTGGCATATGATACACTTGATGTACTGCCAAGTGGGCAGTTTACCGTAAATACTCCACCCATTGA
CGTCAATGGAAAGTCCCTATTGGCGTTACTATGGGAACATACGTCATTATTGACGTCAATGGGCGGGGGT
CGTTGGGCGGTCAGCCAGGCGGGCCATTTACCGTAAGTTATGTAACGCCTGCAGGTTAATTAAGAACATG
TGAGCAAAAGGCCAGCAAAAGAAGTTCCTATTCCGAAGTTCCTATTCTCTAGAAAGTATAGGAACTTCTT
GCTGGCGTTTTTCCATAGGCTCCGCCCCCCTGACGAGCATCACAAAAATCGACGCTCAAGTCAGAGGTGG
CGAAACCCGACAGGACTATAAAGATACCAGGCGTTTCCCCCTGGAAGCTCCCTCGTGCGCTCTCCTGTTC
CGACCCTGCCGCTTACCGGATACCTGTCCGCCTTTCTCCCTTCGGGAAGCGTGGCGCTTTCTCATAGCTC
ACGCTGTAGGTATCTCAGTTCGGTGTAGGTCGTTCGCTCCAAGCTGGGCTGTGTGCACGAACCCCCCGTT
CAGCCCGACCGCTGCGCCTTATCCGGTAACTATCGTCTTGAGTCCAACCCGGTAAGACACGACTTATCGC
CACTGGCAGCAGCCACTGGTAACAGGATTAGCAGAGCGAGGTATGTAGGCGGTGCTACAGAGTTCTTGAA
GTGGTGGCCTAACTACGGCTACACTAGAAGAACAGTATTTGGTATCTGCGCTCTGCTGAAGCCAGTTACC
TTCGGAAAAAGAGTTGGTAGCTCTTGATCCGGCAAACAAACCACCGCTGGTAGCGGTGGTTTTTTTGTTT
GCAAGCAGCAGATTACGCGCAGAAAAAAAGGATCTCAAGAAGATCCTTTGATCTTTTCTACGGTTCTACC
GGGTAGGGGAGGCGCTTTTCCCAAGGCAGTCTGGAGCATGCGCTTTAGCAGCCCCGCTGGGCACTTGGCG
CTACACAAGTGGCCTCTGGCCTCGCACACATTCCACATCCACCGGTAGGCGCCAACCGGCTCCGTTCTTT
GGTGGCCCCTTCGCGCCACCTTCTACTCCTCCCCTAGTCAGGAAGTTCCCCCCCGCCCCGCAGCTCGCGT
CGTGCAGGACGTGACAAATGGAAGTAGCACGTCTCACTAGTCTCGTGCAGATGGACAGCACCGCTGAGCA
ATGGAAGCGGGTAGGCCTTTGGGGCAGCGGCCAATAGCAGCTTTGCTCCTTCGCTTTCTGGGCTCAGAGG
CTGGGAAGGGGTGGGTCCGGGGGCGGGCTCAGGGGCGGGCTCAGGGGCGGGGCGGGCGCCCGAAGGTCCT
CCGGAGGCCCGGCATTCTGCACGCTTCAAAAGCGCACGTCTGCCGCGCTGTTCTCCTCTTCCTCATCTCC
GGGCCTTTCGACCTGCAGCGACCCGCTAACAGCGTCAACAGCGTGCCGCAGATCTTGGTGGCGTGAAACT
CCCGCACCTCTTCGGCCAGCGCCTTGTAGAAGCGCGTATGGCTTCGTACCCCTGCCATCAACACGCGTCT
GCGTTCGACCAGGCTGCGCGTTCTCGCGGCCATAACAACCGACGTACGGCGTTGCGCCCTCGCCGGCAAC
AAAAAGCCACGGAAGTCCGCCTGGAGCAGAAAATGCCCACGCTACTGCGGGTTTATATAGACGGTCCCCA
CGGGATGGGGAAAACCACCACCACGCAACTGCTGGTGGCCCTGGGTTCGCGCGACGATATCGTCTACGTA
CCCGAGCCGATGACTTACTGGCGGGTGTTGGGGGCTTCCGAGACAATCGCGAACATCTACACCACACAAC
ACCGCCTCGACCAGGGTGAGATATCGGCCGGGGACGCGGCGGTGGTAATGACAAGCGCCCAGATAACAAT
GGGCATGCCTTATGCCGTGACCGACGCCGTTCTGGCTCCTCATATCGGGGGGGAGGCTGGGAGCTCACAT
GCCCCGCCCCCGGCCCTCACCCTCATCTTCGACCGCCATCCCATCGCCGCCCTCCTGTGCTACCCGGCCG
CGCGATACCTTATGGGCAGCATGACCCCCCAGGCCGTGCTGGCGTTCGTGGCCCTCATCCCGCCGACCTT
GCCCGGCACAAACATCGTGTTGGGGGCCCTTCCGGAGGACAGACACATCGACCGCCTGGCCAAACGCCAG
CGCCCCGGCGAGCGGCTTGACCTGGCTATGCTGGCCGCGATTCGCCGCGTTTATGGGCTGCTTGCCAATA
CGGTGCGGTATCTGCAGGGCGGCGGGTCGTGGCGGGAGGATTGGGGACAGCTTTCGGGGGCGGCCGTGCC
GCCCCAGGGTGCCGAGCCCCAGAGCAACGCGGGCCCACGACCCCATATCGGGGACACGTTATTTACCCTG
TTTCGGGCCCCCGAGTTGCTGGCCCCCAACGGCGACCTGTACAACGTGTTTGCCTGGGCCTTGGACGTCT
TGGCCAAACGCCTCCGTCCCATGCACGTCTTTATCCTGGATTACGACCAATCGCCCGCCGGCTGCCGGGA
CGCCCTGCTGCAACTTACCTCCGGGATGGTCCAGACCCACGTCACCACCCCCGGCTCCATACCGACGATC
TGCGACCTGGCGCGCACGTTTGCCCGGGAGATGGGGGAGGCTAACTGAAACACGGAAGGAGACAATACCG
GAAGGAACCCGCGCTATGACGGCAATAAAAAGACAGAATAAAACGCACGGGTGTTGGGTCGTTTGTTCAT
AAACGCGGAAGTTCCTATTCCGAAGTTCCTATTCTTCAAATAGTATAGGAACTTCACGGGCCAGATATAC
GCGTTGACATTGATTATTGACTAGTTATTAATAGTAATCAATTACGGGGTCATTAGTTCATAGCCCATAT
ATGGAGTTCCGCGTTACATAACTTACGGTAAATGGCCCGCCTGGCTGACCGCCCAACGACCCCCGCCCAT
TGACGTCAATAATGACGTATGTTCCCATAGTAACGCCAATAGGGACTTTCCATTGACGTCAATGGGTGGA
GTATTTACGGTAAACTGCCCACTTGGCAGTACATCAAGTGTATCATATGCCAAGTACGCCCCCTATTGAC
GTCAATGACGGTAAATGGCCCGCCTGGCATTATGCCCAGTACATGACCTTATGGGACTTTCCTACTTGGC
AGTACATCTACGTATTAGTCATCGCTATTACCATGGTGATGCGGTTTTGGCAGTACATCAATGGGCGTGG
ATAGCGGTTTGACTCACGGGGATTTCCAAGTCTCCACCCCATTGACGTCAATGGGAGTTTGTTTTGGCAC
CAAAATCAACGGGACTTTCCAAAATGTCGTAACAACTCCGCCCCATTGACGCAAATGGGCGGTAGGCGTG
TACGGTGGGAGGTCTATATAAGCATCCCTATCAGTGATAGAGATCAGATCTCCCTATCAGTGATAGAGAG
CTGTTTTGACCTCCATAGAAGACACCGGGACCGATCCAGCCTCCGGACTCTAGCGTTTAAACTTAAGCTT
GGTACCCGGGGATCCTCTAGGGCCTCTGAGCTATTCCAGAAGTAGTGAAGAGGCTTTTTTGGAGGCCTAG
GCTTTTGCAAAAAGCTCCGGATCGATCCTGAGAACTTCAGGGTGAGTTTGGGGACCCTTGATTGTTCTTT
CTTTTTCGCTATTGTAAAATTCATGTTATATGGAGGGGGCAAAGTTTTCAGGGTGTTGTTTAGAATGGGA
AGATGTCCCTTGTATCACCATGGACCCTCATGATAATTTTGTTTCTTTCACTTTCTACTCTGTTGACAAC
CATTGTCTCCTCTTATTTTCTTTTCATTTTCTGTAACTTTTTCGTTAAACTTTAGCTTGCATTTGTAACG
AATTTTTAAATTCACTTTTGTTTATTTGTCAGATTGTAAGTACTTTCTCTAATCACTTTTTTTTCAAGGC
AATCAGGGTATATTATATTGTACTTCAGCACAGTTTTAGAGAACAATTGTTATAATTAAATGATAAGGTA
GAATATTTCTGCATATAAATTCTGGCTGGCGTGGAAATATTCTTATTGGTAGAAACAACTACATCCTGGT
CATCATCCTGCCTTTCTCTTTATGGTTACAATGATATACACTGTTTGAGATGAGGATAAAATACTCTGAG
TCCAAACCGGGCCCCTCTGCTAACCATGTTCATGCCTTCTTCTTTTTCCTACAGGTCCTGCAGGCGCCAC
CATGGGTTCTAGACTGGACAAGAGCAAAGTCATAAACTCTGCTCTGGAATTACTCAATGAAGTCGGTATC
GAAGGCCTGACGACAAGGAAACTCGCTCAAAAGCTGGGAGTTGAGCAGCCTACCCTGTACTGGCACGTGA
AGAACAAGCGGGCCCTGCTCGATGCCCTGGCAATCGAGATGCTGGACAGGCATCATACCCACTTCTGCCC
CCTGGAAGGCGAGTCATGGCAAGACTTTCTGCGGAACAACGCCAAGTCATTCCGCTGTGCTCTCCTCTCA
CATCGCGACGGGGCTAAAGTGCATCTCGGCACCCGCCCAACAGAGAAACAGTACGAAACCCTGGAAAATC
AGCTCGCGTTCCTGTGTCAGCAAGGCTTCTCCCTGGAGAACGCACTGTACGCTCTGTCCGCCGTGGGCCA
CTTTACACTGGGCTGCGTATTGGAGGATCAGGAGCATCAAGTAGCAAAAGAGGAAAGAGAGACACCTACC
ACCGATTCTATGCCCCCACTTCTGAGACAAGCAATTGAGCTGTTCGACCATCAGGGAGCCGAACCTGCCT
TCCTTTTCGGCCTGGAACTAATCATATGTGGCCTGGAGAAACAGCTAAAGTGCGAAAGCGGCGGGCCAAA
AAAGAAGAGAAAGGGAAGCGGAGCTACTAACTTCAGCCTGCTGAAGCAGGCTGGAGACGTGGAGGAGAAC
CCTGGACCTATGGTGAGCAAGGGCGAGGAGCTGTTCACCGGGGTGGTGCCCATCCTGGTCGAGCTGGACG
GCGACGTAAACGGCCACAAGTTCAGCGTGTCCGGCGAGGGCGAGGGCGATGCCACCTACGGCAAGCTGAC
CCTGAAGTTCATCTGCACCACCGGCAAGCTGCCCGTGCCCTGGCCCACCCTCGTGACCACCCTGACCTAC
GGCGTGCAGTGCTTCAGCCGCTACCCCGACCACATGAAGCAGCACGACTTCTTCAAGTCCGCCATGCCCG
AAGGCTACGTCCAGGAGCGCACCATCTTCTTCAAGGACGACGGCAACTACAAGACCCGCGCCGAGGTGAA
GTTCGAGGGCGACACCCTGGTGAACCGCATCGAGCTGAAGGGCATCGACTTCAAGGAGGACGGCAACATC
CTGGGGCACAAGCTGGAGTACAACTACAACAGCCACAACGTCTATATCATGGCCGACAAGCAGAAGAACG
GCATCAAGGTGAACTTCAAGATCCGCCACAACATCGAGGACGGCAGCGTGCAGCTCGCCGACCACTACCA
GCAGAACACCCCCATCGGCGACGGCCCCGTGCTGCTGCCCGACAACCACTACCTGAGCACCCAGTCCGCC
CTGAGCAAAGACCCCAACGAGAAGCGCGATCACATGGTCCTGCTGGAGTTCGTGACCGCCGCCGGGATCA
CTCTCGGCATGGACGAGCTGTACAAGTAAGCCGCAATCAACCTCTGGATTACAAAATTTGTGAAAGATTG
ACTGGTATTCTTAACTATGTTGCTCCTTTTACGCTATGTGGATACGCTGCTTTAATGCCTTTGTATCATG
CTATTGCTTCCCGTATGGCTTTCATTTTCTCCTCCTTGTATAAATCCTGGTTGC
