Features (pLannotate 1.2.2; 28 found; start..end, strand, type, name):
    273..497     +  polyA_signal   bGH poly(A) signal: bovine growth hormone polyadenylation signal
    501..522     +  promoter       SV40 promoter (fragment): SV40 enhancer and early promoter
    543..592     +  rep_origin     f1 ori (fragment): f1 bacteriophage origin of replication; arrow indicates direction of (+) strand synthesis
    632..1026    -  polyA_signal   β-globin poly(A): human β-globin polyadenylation signal
   1038..1457    -  CDS            bsr: BSR_BACCE - Experimental evidence at protein level: Swiss-Prot protein existence level 1. Catalyzes the deamination of the cytosine moiety of the antibiotics blasticidin S, cytomycin and acetylblasticidin S. From Bacillus cereus.
   1467..1485    -  promoter       T7 promoter: promoter for bacteriophage T7 RNA polymerase
   1505..1523    -  promoter       tac promoter (fragment): strong E. coli promoter; hybrid between the trp and lac UV5 promoters
   1570..1621    -  promoter       CMVd2 promoter: truncated human cytomegalovirus (CMV) immediate early promoter that yields moderately reduced expression relative to the full-length promoter
   1684..1701    +  promoter       CMV promoter (fragment): human cytomegalovirus (CMV) immediate early promoter
   1774..2077    -  enhancer       CMV enhancer: human cytomegalovirus immediate early enhancer
   2121..2168    +  protein_bind   FRT: FLP-mediated recombination occurs in the 8-bp core sequence TCTAGAAA (Turan and Bode, 2011). FLP recombinase from the Saccharomyces cerevisiae 2μ plasmid
   2180..2768    -  rep_origin     ori: high-copy-number ColE1/pMB1/pBR322/pUC origin of replication
   2801..3300    +  promoter       PGK promoter: mouse phosphoglycerate kinase 1 promoter
   3302..3320    +  promoter       Mini-TK promoter (fragment): minimal herpes simplex virus (HSV) thymidine kinase promoter
   3342..3377    +  5'UTR          HSV TK 5'-UTR (fragment): 5' untranslated region from the herpes simplex virus thymidine kinase gene
   3534..4529    +  CDS            ΔTK: truncated herpes simplex virus thymidine kinase (Salomon et al., 1995) confers sensitivity to nucleoside analogs such as acyclovir or ganciclovir
   4571..4619    +  polyA_signal   HSV TK poly(A) signal: herpes simplex virus thymidine kinase polyadenylation signal (Cole and Stacy, 1985)
   4697..5076    +  enhancer       CMV enhancer: human cytomegalovirus immediate early enhancer
   5077..5275    +  promoter       CMV promoter: human cytomegalovirus (CMV) immediate early promoter
   5274..5295    +  promoter       PLtetO-1 promoter (fragment): modified phage lambda PL promoter with tet operator sites (Lutz and Bujard, 1997)
   5301..5320    +  promoter       tight TRE promoter (fragment): Tet-responsive promoter PTight, consisting of seven tet operator sequences followed by the minimal CMV promoter
   5387..5411    +  misc_feature   MCS (fragment): pUC18/19 multiple cloning site
   5412..5472    +  promoter       SV40 promoter (fragment): SV40 early promoter
   5503..6075    +  intron         β-globin intron: intron from rabbit β-globin gene
   6099..6718    +  CDS            rtTA3 (fragment): reverse tetracycline transactivator 3 activates expression from Tet-responsive promoters in the presence of doxycycline
   6717..6735    +  CDS            SV40 NLS (fragment): nuclear localization signal of SV40 (simian virus 40) large T antigen
   6801..7520    +  CDS            EGFP: the original enhanced GFP (Yang et al., 1996) mammalian codon-optimized
   7526..229     +  misc_feature   WPRE (across the origin): woodchuck hepatitis virus posttranscriptional regulatory element
>Addgene plasmid #199220 | pUt-mNF-GFP | addgene full sequence | sequence record 396466 | Addgene NGS Result
TGTCTCTTTATGAGGAGTTGTGGCCCGTTGTCAGGCAACGTGGCGTGGTGTGCACTGTGTTTGCTGACGC
AACCCCCACTGGTTGGGGCATTGCCACCACCTGTCAGCTCCTTTCCGGGACTTTCGCTTTCCCCCTCCCT
ATTGCCACGGCGGAACTCATCGCCGCCTGCCTTGCCCGCTGCTGGACAGGGGCTCGGCTGTTGGGCACTG
ACAATTCCGTGGTGTTGTCCTCGAGTCTAGAGGGCCCGTTTAAACCCGCTGATCAGCCTCGACTGTGCCT
TCTAGTTGCCAGCCATCTGTTGTTTGCCCCTCCCCCGTGCCTTCCTTGACCCTGGAAGGTGCCACTCCCA
CTGTCCTTTCCTAATAAAATGAGGAAATTGCATCGCATTGTCTGAGTAGGTGTCATTCTATTCTGGGGGG
TGGGGTGGGGCAGGACAGCAAGGGGGAGGATTGGGAAGACAATAGCAGGCATGCTGGGGATGCGGTGGGC
TCTATGGCTTCTGAGGCGGAAAGAACCAGCTGGGGCTCTAGGGGGTATCCCCACGCGCCCTGTAGCGGCG
CATTAAGCGCGGCGGGTGTGGTGGTTACGCGCTAAAGCAAGTAAAACCTCTACAAATGTGGTATGGAATT
CTAAAATACAGCATAGCAAAACTTTAACCTCCAAATCAAGCCTCTACTTGAATCCTTTTCTGAGGGATGA
ATAAGGCATAGGCATCAGGGGCTGTTGCCAATGTGCATTAGCTGTTTGCAGCCTCACCTTCTTTCATGGA
GTTTAAGATATAGTGTATTTTCCCAAGGTTTGAACTAGCTCTTCATTTCTTTATGTTTTAAATGCACTGA
CCTCCCACATTCCCTTTTTAGTAAAATATTCAGAAATAATTTAAATACATCATTGCAATGAAAATAAATG
TTTTTTATTAGGCAGAATCCAGATGCTCAAGGCCCTTCATAATATCCCCCAGTTTAGTAGTTGGACTTAG
GGAACAAAGGAACCTTTAATAGAAATTGGACAGCAAGAAAGCGAGCTTCTAGCTTTAGTTCCTGGTGTAC
TTGAGGGGGATGAGTTCCTCAATGGTGGTTTTGACCAGCTTGCCATTCATCTCAATGAGCACAAAGCAGT
CAGGAGCATAGTCAGAGATGAGCTCTCTGCACATGCCACAGGGGCTGACCACCCTGATGGATCTGTCCAC
CTCATCAGAGTAGGGGTGCCTGACAGCCACAATGGTGTCAAAGTCCTTCTGCCCGTTGCTCACAGCAGAC
CCAATGGCAATGGCTTCAGCACAGACAGTGACCCTGCCAATGTAGGCCTCAATGTGGACAGCAGAGATGA
TCTCCCCAGTCTTGGTCCTGATGGCCGCCCCGACATGGTGCTTGTTGTCCTCATAGAGCATGGTGATCTT
CTCAGTGGCGACCTCCACCAGCTCCAGATCCTGCTGAGAGATGTTGAAGGTCTTCATGGTGGCCCTCCTA
TAGTGAGTCGTATTATACTATGCCGATATACTATGCCGATGATTAATTGTCAAAACAGCGTGGATGGCGT
CTCCAGCTTATCTGACGGTTCACTAAACGAGCTCTGCTTATATAGACCTCCCACCGTACACGCCTACCGC
CCATTTGCGTCAATGGGGCGGAGTTGTTACGACATTTTGGAAAGTCCCGTTGATTTACTAGTCAAAACAA
ACTCCCATTGACGTCAATGGGGTGGAGACTTGGAAATCCCCGTGAGTCAAACCGCTATCCACGCCCATTG
ATGTACTGCCAAAACCGCATCATCATGGTAATAGCGATGACTAATACGTAGATGTACTGCCAAGTAGGAA
AGTCCCATAAGGTCATGTACTGGGCATAATGCCAGGCGGGCCATTTACCGTCATTGACGTCAATAGGGGG
CGTACTTGGCATATGATACACTTGATGTACTGCCAAGTGGGCAGTTTACCGTAAATACTCCACCCATTGA
CGTCAATGGAAAGTCCCTATTGGCGTTACTATGGGAACATACGTCATTATTGACGTCAATGGGCGGGGGT
CGTTGGGCGGTCAGCCAGGCGGGCCATTTACCGTAAGTTATGTAACGCCTGCAGGTTAATTAAGAACATG
TGAGCAAAAGGCCAGCAAAAGAAGTTCCTATTCCGAAGTTCCTATTCTCTAGAAAGTATAGGAACTTCTT
GCTGGCGTTTTTCCATAGGCTCCGCCCCCCTGACGAGCATCACAAAAATCGACGCTCAAGTCAGAGGTGG
CGAAACCCGACAGGACTATAAAGATACCAGGCGTTTCCCCCTGGAAGCTCCCTCGTGCGCTCTCCTGTTC
CGACCCTGCCGCTTACCGGATACCTGTCCGCCTTTCTCCCTTCGGGAAGCGTGGCGCTTTCTCATAGCTC
ACGCTGTAGGTATCTCAGTTCGGTGTAGGTCGTTCGCTCCAAGCTGGGCTGTGTGCACGAACCCCCCGTT
CAGCCCGACCGCTGCGCCTTATCCGGTAACTATCGTCTTGAGTCCAACCCGGTAAGACACGACTTATCGC
CACTGGCAGCAGCCACTGGTAACAGGATTAGCAGAGCGAGGTATGTAGGCGGTGCTACAGAGTTCTTGAA
GTGGTGGCCTAACTACGGCTACACTAGAAGAACAGTATTTGGTATCTGCGCTCTGCTGAAGCCAGTTACC
TTCGGAAAAAGAGTTGGTAGCTCTTGATCCGGCAAACAAACCACCGCTGGTAGCGGTGGTTTTTTTGTTT
GCAAGCAGCAGATTACGCGCAGAAAAAAAGGATCTCAAGAAGATCCTTTGATCTTTTCTACGGTTCTACC
GGGTAGGGGAGGCGCTTTTCCCAAGGCAGTCTGGAGCATGCGCTTTAGCAGCCCCGCTGGGCACTTGGCG
CTACACAAGTGGCCTCTGGCCTCGCACACATTCCACATCCACCGGTAGGCGCCAACCGGCTCCGTTCTTT
GGTGGCCCCTTCGCGCCACCTTCTACTCCTCCCCTAGTCAGGAAGTTCCCCCCCGCCCCGCAGCTCGCGT
CGTGCAGGACGTGACAAATGGAAGTAGCACGTCTCACTAGTCTCGTGCAGATGGACAGCACCGCTGAGCA
ATGGAAGCGGGTAGGCCTTTGGGGCAGCGGCCAATAGCAGCTTTGCTCCTTCGCTTTCTGGGCTCAGAGG
CTGGGAAGGGGTGGGTCCGGGGGCGGGCTCAGGGGCGGGCTCAGGGGCGGGGCGGGCGCCCGAAGGTCCT
CCGGAGGCCCGGCATTCTGCACGCTTCAAAAGCGCACGTCTGCCGCGCTGTTCTCCTCTTCCTCATCTCC
GGGCCTTTCGACCTGCAGCGACCCGCTTAACAGCGTCAACAGCGTGCCGCAGATCTTGGTGGCGTGAAAC
TCCCGCACCTCTTCGGCAAGCGCCTTGTAGAAGCGCGTATGGCTTCGTACCCCTGCCATCAACACGCGTC
TGCGTTCGACCAGGCTGCGCGTTCTCGCGGCCATAGCAACCGACGTACGGCGTTGCGCCCTCGCCGGCAG
CAAGAAGCCACGGAAGTCCGCCTGGAGCAGAAAATGCCCACGCTACTGCGGGTTTATATAGACGGTCCTC
ACGGGATGGGGAAAACCACCACCACGCAACTGCTGGTGGCCCTGGGTTCGCGCGACGATATCGTCTACGT
ACCCGAGCCGATGACTTACTGGCAGGTGCTGGGGGCTTCCGAGACAATCGCGAACATCTACACCACACAA
CACCGCCTCGACCAGGGTGAGATATCGGCCGGGGACGCGGCGGTGGTAATGACAAGCGCCCAGATAACAA
TGGGCATGCCTTATGCCGTGACCGACGCCGTTCTGGCTCCTCATATCGGGGGGGAGGCTGGGAGCTCACA
TGCCCCGCCCCCGGCCCTCACCCTCATCTTCGACCGCCATCCCATCGCCGCCCTCCTGTGCTACCCGGCC
GCGCGATACCTTATGGGCAGCATGACCCCCCAGGCCGTGCTGGCGTTCGTGGCCCTCATCCCGCCGACCT
TGCCCGGCACAAACATCGTGTTGGGGGCCCTTCCGGAGGACAGACACATCGACCGCCTGGCCAAACGCCA
GCGCCCCGGCGAGCGGCTTGACCTGGCTATGCTGGCCGCGATTCGCCGCGTTTACGGGCTGCTTGCCAAT
ACGGTGCGGTATCTGCAGGGCGGCGGGTCGTGGCGGGAGGATTGGGGACAGCTTTCGGGGACGGCCGTGC
CGCCCCAGGGTGCCGAGCCCCAGAGCAACGCGGGCCCACGACCCCATATCGGGGACACGTTATTTACCCT
GTTTCGGGCCCCCGAGTTGCTGGCCCCCAACGGCGACCTGTACAACGTGTTTGCCTGGGCCTTGGACGTC
TTGGCCAAACGCCTCCGTCCCATGCACGTCTTTATCCTGGATTACGACCAATCGCCCGCCGGCTGCCGGG
ACGCCCTGCTGCAACTTACCTCCGGGATGGTCCAGACCCACGTCACCACCCCCGGCTCCATACCGACGAT
CTGCGACCTGGCGCGCACGTTTGCCCGGGAGATGGGGGAGGCTAACTGAAACACGGAAGGAGACAATACC
GGAAGGAACCCGCGCTATGACGGCAATAAAAAGACAGAATAAAACGCACGGGTGTTGGGTCGTTTGTTCA
TAAACGCGGAAGTTCCTATTCCGAAGTTCCTATTCTTCAAATAGTATAGGAACTTCACGGGCCAGATATA
CGCGTTGACATTGATTATTGACTAGTTATTAATAGTAATCAATTACGGGGTCATTAGTTCATAGCCCATA
TATGGAGTTCCGCGTTACATAACTTACGGTAAATGGCCCGCCTGGCTGACCGCCCAACGACCCCCGCCCA
TTGACGTCAATAATGACGTATGTTCCCATAGTAACGCCAATAGGGACTTTCCATTGACGTCAATGGGTGG
AGTATTTACGGTAAACTGCCCACTTGGCAGTACATCAAGTGTATCATATGCCAAGTACGCCCCCTATTGA
CGTCAATGACGGTAAATGGCCCGCCTGGCATTATGCCCAGTACATGACCTTATGGGACTTTCCTACTTGG
CAGTACATCTACGTATTAGTCATCGCTATTACCATGGTGATGCGGTTTTGGCAGTACATCAATGGGCGTG
GATAGCGGTTTGACTCACGGGGATTTCCAAGTCTCCACCCCATTGACGTCAATGGGAGTTTGTTTTGGCA
CCAAAATCAACGGGACTTTCCAAAATGTCGTAACAACTCCGCCCCATTGACGCAAATGGGCGGTAGGCGT
GTACGGTGGGAGGTCTATATAAGCATCCCTATCAGTGATAGAGATCAGATCTCCCTATCAGTGATAGAGA
GCTGTTTTGACCTCCATAGAAGACACCGGGACCGATCCAGCCTCCGGACTCTAGCGTTTAAACTTAAGCT
TGGTACCCGGGGATCCTCTAGGGCCTCTGAGCTATTCCAGAAGTAGTGAAGAGGCTTTTTTGGAGGCCTA
GGCTTTTGCAAAAAGCTCCGGATCGATCCTGAGAACTTCAGGGTGAGTTTGGGGACCCTTGATTGTTCTT
TCTTTTTCGCTATTGTAAAATTCATGTTATATGGAGGGGGCAAAGTTTTCAGGGTGTTGTTTAGAATGGG
AAGATGTCCCTTGTATCACCATGGACCCTCATGATAATTTTGTTTCTTTCACTTTCTACTCTGTTGACAA
CCATTGTCTCCTCTTATTTTCTTTTCATTTTCTGTAACTTTTTCGTTAAACTTTAGCTTGCATTTGTAAC
GAATTTTTAAATTCACTTTTGTTTATTTGTCAGATTGTAAGTACTTTCTCTAATCACTTTTTTTTCAAGG
CAATCAGGGTATATTATATTGTACTTCAGCACAGTTTTAGAGAACAATTGTTATAATTAAATGATAAGGT
AGAATATTTCTGCATATAAATTCTGGCTGGCGTGGAAATATTCTTATTGGTAGAAACAACTACATCCTGG
TCATCATCCTGCCTTTCTCTTTATGGTTACAATGATATACACTGTTTGAGATGAGGATAAAATACTCTGA
GTCCAAACCGGGCCCCTCTGCTAACCATGTTCATGCCTTCTTCTTTTTCCTACAGGTCCTGCAGGCGCCA
CCATGGGTTCTAGACTGGACAAGAGCAAAGTCATAAACTCTGCTCTGGAATTACTCAATGAAGTCGGTAT
CGAAGGCCTGACGACAAGGAAACTCGCTCAAAAGCTGGGAGTTGAGCAGCCTACCCTGTACTGGCACGTG
AAGAACAAGCGGGCCCTGCTCGATGCCCTGGCAATCGAGATGCTGGACAGGCATCATACCCACTTCTGCC
CCCTGGAAGGCGAGTCATGGCAAGACTTTCTGCGGAACAACGCCAAGTCATTCCGCTGTGCTCTCCTCTC
ACATCGCGACGGGGCTAAAGTGCATCTCGGCACCCGCCCAACAGAGAAACAGTACGAAACCCTGGAAAAT
CAGCTCGCGTTCCTGTGTCAGCAAGGCTTCTCCCTGGAGAACGCACTGTACGCTCTGTCCGCCGTGGGCC
ACTTTACACTGGGCTGCGTATTGGAGGATCAGGAGCATCAAGTAGCAAAAGAGGAAAGAGAGACACCTAC
CACCGATTCTATGCCCCCACTTCTGAGACAAGCAATTGAGCTGTTCGACCATCAGGGAGCCGAACCTGCC
TTCCTTTTCGGCCTGGAACTAATCATATGTGGCCTGGAGAAACAGCTAAAGTGCGAAAGCGGCGGGCCAA
AAAAGAAGAGAAAGGGAAGCGGAGCTACTAACTTCAGCCTGCTGAAGCAGGCTGGAGACGTGGAGGAGAA
CCCTGGACCTATGGTGAGCAAGGGCGAGGAGCTGTTCACCGGGGTGGTGCCCATCCTGGTCGAGCTGGAC
GGCGACGTAAACGGCCACAAGTTCAGCGTGTCCGGCGAGGGCGAGGGCGATGCCACCTACGGCAAGCTGA
CCCTGAAGTTCATCTGCACCACCGGCAAGCTGCCCGTGCCCTGGCCCACCCTCGTGACCACCCTGACCTA
CGGCGTGCAGTGCTTCAGCCGCTACCCCGACCACATGAAGCAGCACGACTTCTTCAAGTCCGCCATGCCC
GAAGGCTACGTCCAGGAGCGCACCATCTTCTTCAAGGACGACGGCAACTACAAGACCCGCGCCGAGGTGA
AGTTCGAGGGCGACACCCTGGTGAACCGCATCGAGCTGAAGGGCATCGACTTCAAGGAGGACGGCAACAT
CCTGGGGCACAAGCTGGAGTACAACTACAACAGCCACAACGTCTATATCATGGCCGACAAGCAGAAGAAC
GGCATCAAGGTGAACTTCAAGATCCGCCACAACATCGAGGACGGCAGCGTGCAGCTCGCCGACCACTACC
AGCAGAACACCCCCATCGGCGACGGCCCCGTGCTGCTGCCCGACAACCACTACCTGAGCACCCAGTCCGC
CCTGAGCAAAGACCCCAACGAGAAGCGCGATCACATGGTCCTGCTGGAGTTCGTGACCGCCGCCGGGATC
ACTCTCGGCATGGACGAGCTGTACAAGTAAGCCGCAATCAACCTCTGGATTACAAAATTTGTGAAAGATT
GACTGGTATTCTTAACTATGTTGCTCCTTTTACGCTATGTGGATACGCTGCTTTAATGCCTTTGTATCAT
GCTATTGCTTCCCGTATGGCTTTCATTTTCTCCTCCTTGTATAAATCCTGGTTGC
